>Addgene plasmid #156861 | pD649-HAsp-CD276-Fc(DAPA)-AviTag-6xHis | addgene full sequence | sequence record 396615 | Addgene NGS Result
GGCATTGATTATTGACTAGTTATTAATAGTAATCAATTACGGGGTCATTAGTTCATAGCCCATATATGGA
GTTCCGCGTTACATAACTTACGGTAAATGGCCCGCCTGGCTGACCGCCCAACGACCCCCGCCCATTGACG
TCAATAATGACGTATGTTCCCATAGTAACGCCAATAGGGACTTTCCATTGACGTCAATGGGTGGAGTATT
TACGGTAAACTGCCCACTTGGCAGTACATCAAGTGTATCATATGCCAAGTACGCCCCCTATTGACGTCAA
TGACGGTAAATGGCCCGCCTGGCATTATGCCCAGTACATGACCTTATGGGACTTTCCTACTTGGCAGTAC
ATCTACGTATTAGTCATCGCTATTACCATGGTGATGCGGTTTTGGCAGTACATCAATGGGCGTGGATAGC
GGTTTGACTCACGGGGATTTCCAAGTCTCCACCCCATTGACGTCAATGGGAGTTTGTTTTGGCACCAAAA
TCAACGGGACTTTCCAAAATGTCGTAACAACTCCGCCCCATTGACGCAAATGGGCGGTAGGCGTGTACGG
TGGGAGGTCTATATAAGCAGAGCTCGTTTAGTGAACCGTCAGATCGCCTGGAGACGCCATCCACGCTGTT
TTGACCTCCATAGAAGACACCGGGACCGATCCAGCCTCCGCGGCCGGGAACGGTGCATTGGAACGCGGAT
TCCCCGTGCCAAGAGTGACGTAAGTACCGCCTATAGAGTCTATAGGCCCACCCCCTTGGCTTCGTTAGAA
CGCGGCTACAATTAATACATAACCTTATGTATCATACACATACGATTTAGGTGACACTATAGAATAACAT
CCACTTTGCCTTTCTCTCCACAGGTGTCCACTCCCAGGTCCAACTGCACCTCGGTTCTATCGAAAACGCG
CCTGCTAGCGCCACCATGAAGACCATCATTGCCCTGAGCTACATCTTCTGCCTGGTGTTCGCTGCGGCCG
CCTTGGAAGTGCAAGTGCCTGAAGATCCTGTGGTGGCCCTCGTGGGAACAGATGCCACACTGTGCTGTAG
CTTTAGCCCCGAGCCTGGATTTTCTCTGGCCCAGCTGAATCTGATCTGGCAGCTGACCGATACCAAGCAG
CTGGTGCACTCTTTCGCCGAAGGCCAGGATCAGGGCAGCGCCTATGCTAACAGAACCGCTCTGTTTCCCG
ATCTGCTGGCCCAGGGAAATGCCAGCCTGAGACTGCAGAGAGTCAGAGTTGCCGACGAGGGCAGCTTCAC
CTGTTTCGTGTCCATCAGAGATTTCGGCTCTGCCGCCGTGTCTCTGCAAGTGGCCGCTCCTTACAGCAAG
CCCAGCATGACCCTGGAACCTAACAAGGACCTGAGGCCTGGCGACACCGTGACCATCACATGTAGCAGCT
ACCAGGGCTATCCCGAGGCCGAAGTGTTTTGGCAGGATGGACAAGGCGTGCCCCTGACCGGCAATGTGAC
AACATCTCAGATGGCCAACGAGCAGGGCCTGTTCGATGTGCACTCTATCCTGAGAGTGGTGCTGGGCGCC
AATGGCACATATAGCTGTCTCGTGCGGAACCCCGTTCTGCAGCAGGATGCCCACAGCAGCGTGACAATCA
CACCCCAGAGATCTCCAACAGGCGCCGTGGAAGTTCAGGTGCCAGAGGACCCTGTTGTGGCTCTTGTGGG
CACCGATGCTACCCTGAGATGCTCTTTTAGCCCTGAACCAGGCTTCAGCCTCGCTCAGCTGAACCTCATT
TGGCAACTCACAGACACAAAACAGCTCGTCCACTCCTTCACCGAGGGAAGAGATCAGGGCTCCGCCTACG
CCAATAGGACAGCACTGTTTCCAGACCTGCTCGCTCAAGGCAACGCTAGTCTGAGGCTGCAACGCGTTAG
AGTGGCCGATGAAGGCTCCTTTACCTGCTTCGTCAGCATCCGCGATTTTGGCAGTGCTGCCGTCAGCCTG
CAAGTCGCTGCCCCTTACTCCAAGCCTTCTATGACCCTCGAGCCGAACAAAGATCTCAGACCCGGCGATA
CAGTGACCATTACCTGCAGCTCCTACAGAGGCTACCCAGAGGCTGAGGTTTTCTGGCAAGACGGACAGGG
CGTTCCACTGACTGGAAACGTGACCACCAGCCAGATGGCTAATGAACAGGGACTCTTTGACGTGCACAGC
GTGCTGAGAGTCGTTCTGGGAGCTAACGGCACCTATTCTTGCCTCGTCAGAAACCCTGTGCTCCAGCAGG
ACGCTCACGGCTCTGTGACAATTACCGGCCAGCCTATGACCTTTCCACCTGAGGCTGGCGCGCCGGGCGG
CGACAAGACCCACACCTGCCCCCCCTGCCCAGCTCCAGAACTGCTGGGAGGGCCTTCCGTGTTCCTGTTC
CCCCCCAAGCCCAAGGACACCCTGATGATCAGCAGGACCCCCGAGGTGACCTGCGTGGTGGTGGCCGTGT
CCCACGAGGACCCAGAGGTGAAGTTCAACTGGTACGTGGACGGCGTGGAGGTGCACAACGCCAAGACCAA
GCCCAGAGAGGAGCAGTACAACAGCACCTACAGGGTGGTGTCCGTGCTGACCGTGCTGCACCAGGACTGG
CTGAACGGCAAAGAATACAAGTGCAAAGTCTCCAACAAGGCCCTGGCTGCCCCAATCGAAAAGACAATCA
GCAAGGCCAAGGGCCAGCCACGGGAGCCCCAGGTGTACACCCTGCCCCCCAGCCGGGAGGAGATGACCAA
GAACCAGGTGTCCCTGACCTGTCTGGTGAAGGGCTTCTACCCCAGCGATATCGCCGTGGAGTGGGAGAGC
AACGGCCAGCCCGAGAACAACTACAAGACCACCCCCCCAGTGCTGGACAGCGACGGCAGCTTCTTCCTGT
ACAGCAAGCTGACCGTGGACAAGTCCAGGTGGCAGCAGGGCAACGTGTTCAGCTGCAGCGTGATGCACGA
GGCCCTGCACAACCACTACACCCAGAAGTCCCTGAGCCTGAGCCCCGGCGGCAGCGGTCTTAATGATATT
TTCGAGGCTCAGAAGATTGAGTGGCATGAACACCACCACCATCACCACTAAGGCCGGCCTGTAGTCACTG
GCACAACGCGTTACCCGGTAAGCCAATCGGGTATACACGGTCGTCATACTGCAGACAGGGTTCTTCTACT
TTGCAAGATAGTCTTGAGTAGTAAAATAAATAGATAGAGAAAATCAGCCTCGACTGTGCCTTCTAGTTGC
CAGCCATCTGTTGTTTGCCCCTCCCCCGTGCCTTCCTTGACCCTGGAAGGTGCCACTCCCACTGTCCTTT
CCTAATAAAATGAGGAAATTGCATCACAACACTCAACCCTATCTCGGTCTATTCTTTTGATTTATAAGGG
ATTTTGCCGATTTCGGCCTATTGGTTAAAAAATGAGCTGATTTAACAAAAATTTAACGCGAATTAATTCT
GTGGAATGTGTGTCAGTTAGGGTGTGGAAAGTCCCCAGGCTCCCCAGCAGGCAGAAGTATGCAAAGCATG
CATCTCAATTAGTCAGCAACCAGGTGTGGAAAGTCCCCAGGCTCCCCAGCAGGCAGAAGTATGCAAAGCA
TGCATCTCAATTAGTCAGCAACCATAGTCCCGCCCCTAACTCCGCCCATCCCGCCCCTAACTCCGCCCAG
TTCCGCCCATTCTCCGCCCCATGGCTGACTAATTTTTTTTATTTATGCAGAGGCCGAGGCCGCCTCTGCC
TCTGAGCTATTCCAGAAGTAGTGAGGAGGCTTTTTTGGAGGCCTAGGCTTTTGCAAAAAGCTCCCGGGAG
CTTGTATATCCATTTTCGGATCTGATCAGCACGTGTTGACAATTAATCATCGGCATAGTATATCGGCATA
GTATAATACGACAAGGTGAGGAACTAAACCATGACCGAGTACAAGCCCACGGTGCGCCTCGCCACCCGCG
ACGACGTCCCCAGGGCCGTACGCACCCTCGCCGCCGCGTTCGCCGACTACCCCGCCACGCGCCACACCGT
CGATCCGGACCGCCACATCGAGCGGGTCACCGAGCTGCAAGAACTCTTCCTCACGCGCGTCGGGCTCGAC
ATCGGCAAGGTGTGGGTCGCGGACGACGGCGCCGCGGTGGCGGTCTGGACCACGCCGGAGAGCGTCGAAG
CGGGGGCGGTGTTCGCCGAGATCGGCCCGCGCATGGCCGAGTTGAGCGGTTCCCGGCTGGCCGCGCAGCA
ACAGATGGAAGGCCTCCTGGCGCCGCACCGGCCCAAGGAGCCCGCGTGGTTCCTGGCCACCGTCGGCGTC
TCGCCCGACCACCAGGGCAAGGGTCTGGGCAGCGCCGTCGTGCTCCCCGGAGTGGAGGCGGCCGAGCGCG
CCGGGGTGCCCGCCTTCCTGGAGACATCCGCGCCCCGCAACCTCCCCTTCTACGAGCGGCTCGGCTTCAC
CGTCACCGCCGACGTCGAGGTGCCCGAAGGACCGCGCACCTGGTGCATGACCCGCAAGCCCGGTGCCTGA
CACGTGCTACGAGATTTCGATTCCACCGCCGCCTTCTATGAAAGGTTGGGCTTCGGAATCGTTTTCCGGG
ACGCCGGCTGGATGATCCTCCAGCGCGGGGATCTCATGCTGGAGTTCTTCGCCCACCCCAACTTGTTTAT
TGCAGCTTATAATGGTTACAAATAAAGCAATAGCATCACAAATTTCACAAATAAAGCATTTTTTTCACTG
CATTCTAGTTGTGGTTTGTCCAAACTCATCAATGTATCTTATCATGTCTGTATACCGTCGACCTCTAGCT
AGAGCTTGGCGTAATCATGGTCATTACCAATGCTTAATCAGTGAGGCACCTATCTCAGCGATCTGTCTAT
TTCGTTCATCCATAGTTGCCTGACTCCCCGTCGTGTAGATAACTACGATACGGGAGGGCTTACCATCTGG
CCCCAGCGCTGCGATGATACCGCGAGAACCACGCTCACCGGCTCCGGATTTATCAGCAATAAACCAGCCA
GCCGGAAGGGCCGAGCGCAGAAGTGGTCCTGCAACTTTATCCGCCTCCATCCAGTCTATTAATTGTTGCC
GGGAAGCTAGAGTAAGTAGTTCGCCAGTTAATAGTTTGCGCAACGTTGTTGCCATCGCTACAGGCATCGT
GGTGTCACGCTCGTCGTTTGGTATGGCTTCATTCAGCTCCGGTTCCCAACGATCAAGGCGAGTTACATGA
TCCCCCATGTTGTGCAAAAAAGCGGTTAGCTCCTTCGGTCCTCCGATCGTTGTCAGAAGTAAGTTGGCCG
CAGTGTTATCACTCATGGTTATGGCAGCACTGCATAATTCTCTTACTGTCATGCCATCCGTAAGATGCTT
TTCTGTGACTGGTGAGTACTCAACCAAGTCATTCTGAGAATAGTGTATGCGGCGACCGAGTTGCTCTTGC
CCGGCGTCAATACGGGATAATACCGCGCCACATAGCAGAACTTTAAAAGTGCTCATCATTGGAAAACGTT
CTTCGGGGCGAAAACTCTCAAGGATCTTACCGCTGTTGAGATCCAGTTCGATGTAACCCACTCGTGCACC
CAACTGATCTTCAGCATCTTTTACTTTCACCAGCGTTTCTGGGTGAGCAAAAACAGGAAGGCAAAATGCC
GCAAAAAAGGGAATAAGGGCGACACGGAAATGTTGAATACTCATATTCTTCCTTTTTCAATATTATTGAA
GCATTTATCAGGGTTATTGTCTCATGAGCGGATACATATTTGAATGTATTTAGAAAAATAAACAAATAGG
GGTCAGTGTTACAACCAATTAACCAATTCTGAACATTATCGCGAGCCCATTTATACCTGAATATGGCTCA
TAACACCCCTTGCTCATGACCAAAATCCCTTAACGTGAGTTACGCGCGCGTCGTTCCACTGAGCGTCAGA
CCCCGTAGAAAAGATCAAAGGATCTTCTTGAGATCCTTTTTTTCTGCGCGTAATCTGCTGCTTGCAAACA
AAAAAACCACCGCTACCAGCGGTGGTTTGTTTGCCGGATCAAGAGCTACCAACTCTTTTTCCGAAGGTAA
CTGGCTTCAGCAGAGCGCAGATACCAAATACTGTTCTTCTAGTGTAGCCGTAGTTAGCCCACCACTTCAA
GAACTCTGTAGCACCGCCTACATACCTCGCTCTGCTAATCCTGTTACCAGTGGCTGCTGCCAGTGGCGAT
AAGTCGTGTCTTACCGGGTTGGACTCAAGACGATAGTTACCGGATAAGGCGCAGCGGTCGGGCTGAACGG
GGGGTTCGTGCACACAGCCCAGCTTGGAGCGAACGACCTACACCGAACTGAGATACCTACAGCGTGAGCT
ATGAGAAAGCGCCACGCTTCCCGAAGGGAGAAAGGCGGACAGGTATCCGGTAAGCGGCAGGGTCGGAACA
GGAGAGCGCACGAGGGAGCTTCCAGGGGGAAACGCCTGGTATCTTTATAGTCCTGTCGGGTTTCGCCACC
TCTGACTTGAGCGTCGATTTTTGTGATGCTCGTCAGGGGGGCGGAGCCTATGGAAAAACGCCAGCAACGC
GGCCTTTTTACGGTTCCTGGCCTTTTGCTGGCCTTTTGCTCACATGTTCTTTCCTGCGTTATCCCCTGAT
TCTGTGGATAACCGTATTACCGCCTTTGAGTGAGCTGATACCGCTCGCCGCAGCCGAACGACCGAGCGCA
GCGAGTCAGTGAGCGAGGAAGCGGAAGGCGAGAGTAGGGAACTGCCAGGCATCAAACTAAGCAGAAGGCC
CCTGACGGATGGCCTTTTTGCGTTTCTACAAACTCTTTCTGTGTTGTAAAACGACGGCCAGTCTTAAGCT
CGGGCCCCCTGGGCGGTTCTGATAACGAGTAATCGTTAATCCGCAAATAACGTAAAAACCCGCTTCGGCG
GGTTTTTTTATGGGGGGAGTTTAGGGAAAGAGCATTTGTCAGAATATTTAAGGGCGCCTGTCACTTTGCT
TGATATATGAGAATTATTTAACCTTATAAATGAGAAAAAAGCAACGCACTTTAAATAAGATACGTTGCTT
TTTCGATTGATGAACACCTATAATTAAACTATTCATCTATTATTTATGATTTTTTGTATATACAATATTT
CTAGTTTGTTAAAGAGAATTAAGAAAATAAATCTCGAAAATAATAAAGGGAAAATCAGTTTTTGATATCA
AAATTATACATGTCAACGATAATACAAAATATAATACAAACTATAAGATGTTATCAGTATTTATTATCAT
TTAGAATAAATTTTGTGTCGCCCTTAATTGTGAGCGGATAACAATTACGAGCTTCATGCACAGTGGCGTT
GACTCAATATTGGCCATTAGCCATATTATTCATTGGTTATATAGCATAAATCAATATTGGCTATTGGCCA
TTGCATACGTTGTATCTATATCATAATATGTACATTTATATTGGCTCATGTCCAATATGACCGCCATGTT
Features (pLannotate 1.2.2; 21 found; start..end, strand, type, name):
     77..380     +  enhancer       CMV enhancer: human cytomegalovirus immediate early enhancer
    381..584     +  promoter       CMV promoter: human cytomegalovirus (CMV) immediate early promoter
    720..763     +  intron         CMV intron (fragment): modified intron A from human cytomegalovirus
    815..833     +  promoter       SP6 promoter: promoter for bacteriophage SP6 RNA polymerase
    837..874     +  CDS            IgH signal sequence (fragment): signal sequence from the mouse immunoglobulin heavy chain variable region
    956..2296    +  CDS            CD276 (fragment): CD276_HUMAN - Also known as B7H3. Experimental evidence at protein level: Swiss-Prot protein existence level 1. May participate in the regulation of T-cell-mediated immune response. May play a protective role in tumor cells by inhibiting natural-killer mediated cell lysis as well as a role of marker for detection of neuroblastoma cells. May be involved in the development of acute and chronic transplant rejection and in the regulation of lymphocytic activity at mucosal surfaces. Could also play a key role in providing the placenta and fetus with a suitable immunological environment throughout p
   2327..2989    +  CDS            IGHG2 (fragment): IGHG2_HUMAN - Experimental evidence at protein level: Swiss-Prot protein existence level 1. Constant region of immunoglobulin heavy chains. Immunoglobulins, also known as antibodies, are membrane-bound or secreted glycoproteins produced by B lymphocytes. In the recognition phase of humoral immunity, the membrane-bound immunoglobulins serve as receptors which, upon binding of a specific antigen, trigger the clonal expansion and differentiation of B lymphocytes into immunoglobulins- secreting plasma cells. Secreted immunoglobulins mediate the effector phase of humoral immunity, which results in
   3204..3315    +  polyA_signal   bGH poly(A) signal: bovine growth hormone polyadenylation signal
   3316..3424    +  rep_origin     f1 ori (fragment): f1 bacteriophage origin of replication; arrow indicates direction of (+) strand synthesis
   3438..3767    +  promoter       SV40 promoter: SV40 enhancer and early promoter
   3815..3862    +  promoter       EM7 promoter: synthetic bacterial promoter&nbsp
   3881..4480    +  CDS            PuroR (fragment): puromycin N-acetyltransferase; pac from Streptomyces; confers resistance to puromycin
   4490..4615    +  CDS            ble (fragment): BLE_KLEPN - Experimental evidence at protein level: Swiss-Prot protein existence level 1. Binding protein with a strong affinity to the bleomycin family of antibiotics. Binds to CL990; an antimitotic-antibiotic compound. From Klebsiella pneumoniae.
   4610..4731    +  polyA_signal   SV40 poly(A) signal: SV40 polyadenylation signal
   4784..5644    -  CDS            AmpR: β-lactamase; bla; confers resistance to ampicillin, carbenicillin, and related antibiotics
   5647..5743    -  promoter       AmpR promoter (fragment): bla
   5773..5797    -  CDS            KanR (fragment): aminoglycoside phosphotransferase; aph(3')-Ia; confers resistance to kanamycin
   5908..6496    +  rep_origin     ori: high-copy-number ColE1/pMB1/pBR322/pUC origin of replication
   6721..6738    +  terminator     rrnB T2 terminator (fragment): transcription terminator T2 from the E. coli rrnB gene
   6763..6782    -  CDS            lacZα (fragment): LacZα fragment of β-galactosidase; lacZ fragment
   7238..7254    +  protein_bind   lac operator: The lac repressor binds to the lac operator to inhibit transcription in E. coli. This inhibition can be relieved by adding lactose or isopropyl-β-D-thiogalactopyranoside (IPTG). lac repressor encoded by lacI
