[The description below was written by a language model from this plasmid's Addgene catalogue record and pLannotate feature annotations shown in this document.]
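Description:
pD649-HAsp-CD276-Fc(DAPA)-AviTag-6xHis is a mammalian expression plasmid built on the pD649 backbone for producing a secreted, soluble form of the human cell-surface protein CD276 (B7-H3). In bacteria it is maintained at high copy from a ColE1/pUC-type origin and selected with ampicillin through the β-lactamase gene. A partial f1 origin and short remnants of KanR, lacZα, an rrnB terminator and a lac operator are also annotated, and these appear to be backbone vestiges rather than functional parts.

The expression cassette is driven by the CMV immediate-early enhancer and promoter, followed by a fragment of CMV intron A and an SP6 promoter, which could also support in vitro transcription. The open reading frame begins with a secretion leader. The plasmid name calls it an HA signal peptide, whereas the automated annotation matches it in part to a mouse IgH signal sequence. Next comes the CD276 extracellular domain, placed between two retained restriction sites so that ectodomains can be exchanged. It is fused at its C terminus to a human IgG Fc region carrying the D265A and P329A (DAPA) substitutions, which are generally used to reduce Fc effector interactions. The annotation tool's best match for this Fc region was IGHG2. An AviTag for site-specific biotinylation and a 6xHis tag for metal-affinity purification follow according to the record, although neither is annotated in the feature table. A bGH polyadenylation signal ends the transcript.

A separate SV40/EM7-driven puromycin resistance gene with an SV40 poly(A) signal could allow selection of mammalian cells. The depositor notes that some plasmids in this collection carry an IS4-like transposase upstream of the CMV promoter, but none is annotated here. The construct belongs to a collection used to map extracellular interactions among human immunoglobulin-superfamily proteins.
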