Addgene plasmid #156861: pD649-HAsp-CD276-Fc(DAPA)-AviTag-6xHis
Purpose: Mammalian expression of cell-surface protein extracellular domain fused to Fc(DAPA)-Avi-6xHis. Protein is secreted from cells.
Depositing lab: Chris Garcia. Depositing organization: Stanford University. Publication: A Human IgSF Cell-Surface Interactome Reveals a Complex Network of Protein-Protein Interactions. Wojtowicz WM, Vielmetter J, Fernandes RA, Siepe DH, Eastman CL, Chisholm GB, Cox S, Klock H, Anderson PW, Rue SM, Miller JJ, Glaser SM, Bragstad ML, Vance J, Lam AW, Lesley SA, Zinn K, Garcia KC. Cell. 2020 Aug 20;182(4):1027-1043.e17. doi: 10.1016/j.cell.2020.07.025. PubMed 32822567.
Backbone
  Vector backbone: pD649
  Backbone size w/o insert (bp): 6106
  Vector type: Mammalian Expression
Growth in bacteria
  Bacterial resistance: Ampicillin, 100 μg/mL
  Growth temperature: 37°C
  Growth strain: DH5alpha
  Copy number: High Copy
Gene/Insert
  Gene/Insert name: CD276
  Species: H. sapiens (human)
  Insert size (bp): 1314
  Mutation: Fc region of human IgG contains D265A and P329A mutations (DAPA)
  Entrez Gene: CD276 (a.k.a. 4Ig-B7-H3, B7-H3, B7H3, B7RP-2)
  Promoter: CMV/SP6
  Tag / fusion protein: Fc(DAPA)-AviTag-6xHis (C terminal on backbone)
  Cloning method: Restriction Enzyme; 5′ cloning site GCGGCCGC (not destroyed); 3′ cloning site GGCGCGCC (not destroyed)
  Sequencing primers: 5′ ATTTAGGTGACACTATAG; 3′ CACGTACCAGTTGAACTTCACC
Resource information
  A portion of this plasmid was derived from a plasmid made by: synthesis by ThermoFisher
Terms and licenses: Academic/Nonprofit Terms; Industry Terms: Not Available to Industry
Depositor comments: Some plasmids in this collection may have an IS4-like element ISVsa5 family transposase upstream of the CMV promoter.
How to cite: pD649-HAsp-CD276-Fc(DAPA)-AviTag-6xHis was a gift from Chris Garcia (Addgene plasmid # 156861 ; http://n2t.net/addgene:156861 ; RRID:Addgene_156861)
