>Addgene plasmid #156861 | pD649-HAsp-CD276-Fc(DAPA)-AviTag-6xHis | depositor partial sequence | sequence record 302832 | insert (extracellular domain)
TTGGAAGTGCAAGTGCCTGAAGATCCTGTGGTGGCCCTCGTGGGAACAGATGCCACACTGTGCTGTAGCT
TTAGCCCCGAGCCTGGATTTTCTCTGGCCCAGCTGAATCTGATCTGGCAGCTGACCGATACCAAGCAGCT
GGTGCACTCTTTCGCCGAAGGCCAGGATCAGGGCAGCGCCTATGCTAACAGAACCGCTCTGTTTCCCGAT
CTGCTGGCCCAGGGAAATGCCAGCCTGAGACTGCAGAGAGTCAGAGTTGCCGACGAGGGCAGCTTCACCT
GTTTCGTGTCCATCAGAGATTTCGGCTCTGCCGCCGTGTCTCTGCAAGTGGCCGCTCCTTACAGCAAGCC
CAGCATGACCCTGGAACCTAACAAGGACCTGAGGCCTGGCGACACCGTGACCATCACATGTAGCAGCTAC
CAGGGCTATCCCGAGGCCGAAGTGTTTTGGCAGGATGGACAAGGCGTGCCCCTGACCGGCAATGTGACAA
CATCTCAGATGGCCAACGAGCAGGGCCTGTTCGATGTGCACTCTATCCTGAGAGTGGTGCTGGGCGCCAA
TGGCACATATAGCTGTCTCGTGCGGAACCCCGTTCTGCAGCAGGATGCCCACAGCAGCGTGACAATCACA
CCCCAGAGATCTCCAACAGGCGCCGTGGAAGTTCAGGTGCCAGAGGACCCTGTTGTGGCTCTTGTGGGCA
CCGATGCTACCCTGAGATGCTCTTTTAGCCCTGAACCAGGCTTCAGCCTCGCTCAGCTGAACCTCATTTG
GCAACTCACAGACACAAAACAGCTCGTCCACTCCTTCACCGAGGGAAGAGATCAGGGCTCCGCCTACGCC
AATAGGACAGCACTGTTTCCAGACCTGCTCGCTCAAGGCAACGCTAGTCTGAGGCTGCAACGCGTTAGAG
TGGCCGATGAAGGCTCCTTTACCTGCTTCGTCAGCATCCGCGATTTTGGCAGTGCTGCCGTCAGCCTGCA
AGTCGCTGCCCCTTACTCCAAGCCTTCTATGACCCTCGAGCCGAACAAAGATCTCAGACCCGGCGATACA
GTGACCATTACCTGCAGCTCCTACAGAGGCTACCCAGAGGCTGAGGTTTTCTGGCAAGACGGACAGGGCG
TTCCACTGACTGGAAACGTGACCACCAGCCAGATGGCTAATGAACAGGGACTCTTTGACGTGCACAGCGT
GCTGAGAGTCGTTCTGGGAGCTAACGGCACCTATTCTTGCCTCGTCAGAAACCCTGTGCTCCAGCAGGAC
GCTCACGGCTCTGTGACAATTACCGGCCAGCCTATGACCTTTCCACCTGAGGCT
